>Addgene plasmid #231331 | pQGG004 | addgene full sequence | sequence record 472118 | Addgene NGS Result
TTACTGACCATTCCAAGGTAGGGATAACAGGGTAATTTGGAACCGTAGTCCAGATCTAGGGCGGCGGATT
TGTCCTACTCAGGAGAGCGTTCACCGACAAACAACAGATAAAACGAAAGGCCCAGTCTTTCGACTGAGCC
TTTCGTTTTATTTGATGCCTGCCGAATTCGGATCCGGAGTGAGACCGCAGCTGGCACGACAGGTTTGCCG
ACTGGAAAGCGGGCAGTGAGCGCAACGCAATTAATGTGAGTTAGCTCACTCATTAGGCACCCCAGGCTTT
ACACTTTATGCTTCCGGCTCGTATGTTGTGTGGAATTGTGAGCGGATAACAATTTCACACAGGAAACAGC
TATGACCATGATTACGCCAAGCTTGCATGCCTGCAGGTCGACTCTAGAGGATCCCCGGGTACCGAGCTCG
AATTCACTGGCCGTCGTTTTACAACGTCGTGACTGGGAAAACCCTGGCGTTACCCAACTTAATCGCCTTG
CAGCACATCCCCCTTTCGCCAGCTGGCGTAATAGCGAAGAGGCCCGCACCGATCGCCCTTCCCAACAGTT
GCGCAGCCTGAATGGCGAATGGCGCCTGATGCGGTATTTTCTCCTTACGCATCTGTGCGGTATTTCACAC
CGCATATGGTGCACTCTCAGTACAATCTGCTCTGATGCCGCATAGTTAAGCCAGCCCCGACACCCGCCAA
CACCCGCTGACGCGCCCTGACGGGCTTGTCTGCTCCCGGCATCCGCTTACAGACAAGCTGTGACGGTCTC
ACGCTCTTGGACTCCTGTTGATAGATCCAGTAATGACCTCAGAACTCCATCTGGATTTGTTCAGAACGCT
CGGTTGCCGCCGGGCGTTTTTTATTGGTGAGAATCCAGGCAATTGACATAAGCCTGTTCGGTTCGTAAAC
TGTAATGCAAGTAGCGTATGCGCTCACGCAACTGGTCCAGAACCTTGACCGAACGCAGCGGTGGTAACGG
CGCAGTGGCGGTTTTCATGGCTTGTTATGACTGTTTTTTTGTACAGCCTATGCCTCGGGCATCCAAGCAG
CAAGCGCGTTACGCCGTGGGTCGATGTTTGATGTTATGGAGCAGCAACGATGTTACGCAGCAGCAACGAT
GTTACGCAGCAGGGCAGTCGCCCTAAAACAAAGTTAGGTGGCTCAAGTATGGGCATCATTCGCACATGTA
GGCTCGGCCCTGACCAAGTCAAATCCATGCGGGCTGCTCTTGATCTTTTCGGTCGTGAGTTCGGCGACGT
AGCCACCTACTCCCAACATCAGCCGGACTCCGATTACCTCGGGAACTTGCTCCGTAGTAAGACATTCATC
GCGCTTGCTGCCTTCGACCAAGAAGCGGTTGTTGGCGCTCTCGCGGCTTACGTTCTGCCCAAGTTTGAGC
AGCCGCGTAGTGAGATCTATATCTATGATCTCGCAGTCTCCGGAGAGCACCGGAGGCAGGGCATTGCCAC
CGCGCTCATCAATCTCCTCAAGCATGAGGCCAACGCGCTTGGTGCTTATGTGATCTACGTGCAAGCAGAT
TACGGTGACGATCCCGCAGTGGCTCTCTATACAAAGTTGGGCATACGGGAAGAAGTGATGCACTTTGATA
TCGACCCAAGTACCGCCACCTAACAATTCGTTCAAGCCGAGATCGGCTTCCCGGCCGCGGAGTTGTTCGG
TAAATTGACTACTTTTCCGCTGCATAACCCTGCTTCGGGGTCATTATAGCGATTTTTTCGGTATATCCAT
CCTTTTTCGCACGATATACAGGATTTTGCCAAAGGGTTCGTGTAGACTTTCCTTGGTGTATCCAACGGCG
TCAGCCGGGCAGGATAGGTGAAGTAGGCCCACCCGCGAGCGGGTGTTCCTTCTTCACTGTCCCTTATTCG
CACCTGGCGGTGCTCAACGGGAATCCTGCTCTGCGAGGCTGGCCGGCTACCGCCGGCGTAACAGATGAGG
GCAAGCGGATGGCTGATGAAACCAAGCCAACCAGGAAGGGCAGCCCACCTATCAAGGTGTACTGCCTTCC
AGACGAACGAAGAGCGATTGAGGAAAAGGCGGCGGCGGCCGGCATGAGCCTGTCGGCCTACCTGCTGGCC
GTCGGCCAGGGCTACAAAATCACGGGCGTCGTGGACTATGAGCACGTCCGCGAGCTGGCCCGCATCAATG
GCGACCTGGGCCGCCTGGGCGGCCTGCTGAAACTCTGGCTCACCGACGACCCGCGCACGGCGCGGTTCGG
TGATGCCACGATCCTCGCCCTGCTGGCGAAGATCGACTCTAGCTAGAAATATTTTATCTGATTAATAAGA
TGATCTTCTTGAGATCGTTTTGGTCTGCGCGTAATCTCTTGCTCTGAAAACGAAAAAACCGCCTTGCAGG
GCGGTTTTTCGAAGGTTCTCTGAGCTACCAACTCTTTGAACCGAGGTAACTGGCTTGGAGGAGCGCAGTC
ACCAAAACTTGTCCTTTCAGTTTAGCCTTAACCGGCGCATGACTTCAAGACTAACTCCTCTAAATCAATT
ACCAGTGGCTGCTGCCAGTGGTGCTTTTGCATGTCTTTCCGGGTTGGACTCAAGACGATAGTTACCGGAT
AAGGCGCAGCGGTCGGACTGAACGGGGGGTTCGTGCATACAGTCCAGCTTGGAGCGAACTGCCTACCCGG
AACTGAGTGTCAGGCGTGGAATGAGACAAACGCGGCCATAACAGCGGAATGACACCGGTAAACCGAAAGG
CAGGAACAGGAGAGCGCACGAGGGAGCCGCCAGGGGGAAACGCCTGGTATCTTTATAGTCCTGTCGGGTT
TCGCCACCACTGATTTGAGCGTCAGATTTCGTGATGCTTGTCAGGGGGGCGGAGCCTATGGAAAAACGGC
TTTGCCGCGGCCCTCTCACTTCCCTGTTAAGTATCTTCCTGGCATCTTCCAGGAAATCTCCGCCCCGTTC
GTAAGCCATTTCCGCTCGCCGCAGTCGAACGACCGAGCGTAGCGAGTCAGTGAGCGAGGAAGCGGAATAT
ATCCTGTATCACATATTCTGCTGACGCACCGGTGCAGCCTTTTTTCTCCTGCCACATGAAGCACTTCACT
GACACCCTCATCAGTGCCAACATAGTAAGCCAGTATACACTCCGCTAGCGCTGATGTCCGGCGGTGCTTT
TGCCGTTACGCACCACCCCGTCAGTAGCTGAACAGGAGGGACAG
Features (pLannotate 1.2.2; 16 found; start..end, strand, type, name):
     68..154     -  terminator     rrnB T1 terminator: Escherichia coli rrnB; transcription terminator T1 from the E. coli rrnB gene
    187..229     +  CDS            lacI (fragment): lac repressor; lacI; The lac repressor binds to the lac operator to inhibit transcription in E. coli. This inhibition can be relieved by adding lactose or isopropyl-β-D-thiogalactopyranoside (IPTG).
    242..263     +  protein_bind   CAP binding site: CAP binding activates transcription in the presence of cAMP. E. coli catabolite activator protein
    278..308     +  promoter       lac promoter: promoter for the E. coli lac operon
    316..332     +  protein_bind   lac operator: The lac repressor binds to the lac operator to inhibit transcription in E. coli. This inhibition can be relieved by adding lactose or isopropyl-β-D-thiogalactopyranoside (IPTG). lac repressor encoded by lacI
    369..425     -  misc_feature   MCS: pUC18/19 multiple cloning site
    422..579     +  CDS            lacZα (fragment): LacZα fragment of β-galactosidase; lacZ fragment
    585..684     -  misc_feature   bom (fragment): basis of mobility region from pBR322
    780..874     +  terminator     lambda t0 terminator: transcription terminator from phage lambda
    883..911     +  promoter       Pc promoter: intI1 (promoter lies within the coding sequence); class 1 integron promoter
   1100..1633    +  CDS            GmR: gentamycin acetyltransferase; aacC1; confers resistance to gentamycin
   1827..1936    +  oriT           oriT: incP origin of transfer
   1969..2276    +  CDS            traJ (fragment): oriT-recognizing protein; traJ
   2319..2864    +  rep_origin     p15A ori: Plasmids containing the medium-copy-number p15A origin of replication can be propagated in E. coli cells that contain a second plasmid with the ColE1 origin.
   2952..3007    +  rep_origin     RSF ori (fragment): Plasmids containing the RSF 1030 origin of replication can be propagated in E. coli cells that contain additional plasmids with compatible origins.
   3126..3194    -  mobile_element IS1 (fragment): prokaryotic transposable element IS1
