[The description below was written by a language model from this plasmid's Addgene catalogue record and pLannotate feature annotations shown in this document.]
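Description:
pQGG004 is an empty backbone from the BEVA2.0 (Bacterial Expression Vector Archive) modular system, a roughly 3.2 kb Golden Gate cloning vector built by Golden Gate assembly of five part plasmids, with the module designation L1-P15A-Gm-ISceI-ELT4. It replicates from the p15A origin, which restricts maintenance to E. coli and close relatives, hence its description as a narrow host range plasmid. It is also compatible with ColE1-type plasmids. The catalogue lists it as high copy, although p15A is generally regarded as a medium-copy origin. Selection is by gentamicin resistance, provided by the aacC1 acetyltransferase gene driven by the class 1 integron Pc promoter.

The cloning region is a lacZα cassette, with a CAP binding site, lac promoter and operator, a pUC-type multiple cloning site and the lacZα fragment. It is flanked by the rrnB T1 and lambda t0 terminators, which insulate the site from read-through transcription. In BEVA vectors this cassette is normally replaced by the assembled insert, which would allow blue/white screening, though the record does not name the Type IIS enzyme or the overhangs used. An incP oriT with a partial traJ gene allows conjugative mobilisation into recipient bacteria when transfer functions are supplied in trans. The short lacI, bom, RSF ori and IS1 annotations are fragments and are probably remnants of the source parts.

The record states that the vector carries an I-SceI site for counterselection, but the feature table does not annotate it. A mobilisable plasmid that cannot replicate in non-enteric hosts and can be cleaved by I-SceI meganuclease fits suicide-vector uses such as integration and allelic exchange, although the record does not name a specific application.
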