Addgene plasmid #231331: pQGG004
Purpose: (Empty Backbone) BEVA Golden Gate cloning vector; BEVA2.0 Narrow host range plasmid with I-SceI counterselectable site. L1-P15A-Gm-ISceI-ELT4; GG assembly from pOGG004, pOGG009, pNDGG006, pGQ0023, pOGG014. GmR.
Depositing lab: Barney Geddes. Depositing organization: North Dakota State University. Publication: BEVA2.0: modular assembly of golden gate-compatible vectors with expanded utility for genetic engineering. Geddes BA, Williamson R, Schumacher J, Ardi A, Levin G, Cervenka E, Huang R, diCenzo G. Can J Microbiol. 2025 Jan 1;71:1-13. doi: 10.1139/cjm-2024-0246. PubMed 39919271.
Backbone
  Vector backbone: NA
  Vector type: Bacterial Expression
Growth in bacteria
  Bacterial resistance: Gentamicin, 10 μg/mL
  Growth temperature: 37°C
  Growth strain: DH5alpha
  Copy number: High Copy
Gene/Insert
  Gene/Insert name: None
Terms and licenses: Academic/Nonprofit Terms; Industry Terms: Not Available to Industry
How to cite: pQGG004 was a gift from Barney Geddes (Addgene plasmid # 231331 ; http://n2t.net/addgene:231331 ; RRID:Addgene_231331)
